Addgene plasmid #183240: pcDNA3.1-HNF1B-FUS-IDR
Purpose: Expression of HNF1B fused to a intrinsically disordered regions of the FUS protein
Depositing lab: Jorge Ferrer. Depositing organization: Imperial College London. Publication: The HASTER lncRNA promoter is a cis-acting transcriptional stabilizer of HNF1A. Beucher A, Miguel-Escalada I, Balboa D, De Vas MG, Maestro MA, Garcia-Hurtado J, Bernal A, Gonzalez-Franco R, Vargiu P, Heyn H, Ravassard P, Ortega S, Ferrer J. Nat Cell Biol. 2022 Oct 6. pii: 10.1038/s41556-022-00996-8. doi: 10.1038/s41556-022-00996-8. PubMed 36202974.
Backbone
  Vector backbone: pcDNA3.1-Flag-UTR
  Vector type: Mammalian Expression
Growth in bacteria
  Bacterial resistance: Ampicillin, 100 μg/mL
  Growth temperature: 37°C
  Growth strain: DH5alpha
  Copy number: High Copy
Gene/Insert
  Gene/Insert name: HNF1 homeobox B (alt name: HNF1B)
  Species: H. sapiens (human)
  Entrez Gene: HNF1B (a.k.a. ADTKD3, FJHN, HNF-1-beta, HNF-1B, HNF1beta, HNF2, HPC11, LF-B3, LFB3, MODY5, RCAD, T2D, TCF-2, TCF2, VHNF1)
  Promoter: CMV
  Tag / fusion protein: Fusion to an IDR from the FUS protein and FLAG tag (C terminal on insert)
  Cloning method: Gibson Cloning
  Sequencing primers: 5′ CGCAAATGGGCGGTAGGCGTG; 3′ actccattcgggtgttcttg
Terms and licenses: Academic/Nonprofit Terms; Industry Terms: Not Available to Industry
How to cite: pcDNA3.1-HNF1B-FUS-IDR was a gift from Jorge Ferrer (Addgene plasmid # 183240 ; http://n2t.net/addgene:183240 ; RRID:Addgene_183240)
