[The description below was written by a language model from this plasmid's Addgene catalogue record and pLannotate feature annotations shown in this document.]
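Description:
pcDNA3.1-HNF1B-FUS-IDR is a 7.5 kb mammalian expression plasmid built by Gibson cloning on a pcDNA3.1-Flag-UTR backbone. It is propagated in E. coli from a high-copy ColE1/pUC-type origin under ampicillin selection (AmpR, β-lactamase), and it also carries an f1 origin for single-stranded DNA production. A second selection cassette places the Sh ble bleomycin/Zeocin resistance gene under tandem SV40 early and bacterial EM7 promoters, followed by an SV40 polyadenylation signal, so transfected mammalian cells could in principle be selected with Zeocin. The annotation also reports several short hits (a small lacI piece, a lac promoter/operator segment, a bom fragment, a brief HIV-1 LTR match just downstream of the CMV promoter). These appear to be backbone remnants or software matches rather than functional design elements.

The payload is a single fusion open reading frame driven by the human CMV immediate-early enhancer and promoter, with a T7 promoter just upstream of the coding region. Human HNF1B, a homeodomain transcription factor, is followed by a fragment of human FUS, described in the record as an intrinsically disordered region. On the circular map this fragment runs into a C-terminal FLAG epitope, which the software scores as a partial 3xFLAG match. The transcript ends in a Xenopus beta-globin 3' UTR, commonly included to support mRNA stability, and the bovine growth hormone polyadenylation signal.

The stated purpose is expression of HNF1B fused to the FUS IDR in mammalian cells, with the FLAG tag available for detection or immunoprecipitation. FUS low-complexity regions are commonly used to confer self-association or condensate-forming behaviour on a fusion partner, but the record does not spell out the specific experimental rationale.
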