Features (pLannotate 1.2.2; 24 found; start..end, strand, type, name):
      8..31      +  CDS            3xFLAG (fragment): three tandem FLAG® epitope tags
     35..160     +  3'UTR          Xenopus globin 3'-UTR: 3'-UTR of the major beta-globin gene of Xenopus laevis
    232..456     +  polyA_signal   bGH poly(A) signal: bovine growth hormone polyadenylation signal
    460..481     +  promoter       SV40 promoter (fragment): SV40 enhancer and early promoter
    502..930     +  rep_origin     f1 ori (sequence partly withheld): f1 bacteriophage origin of replication; arrow indicates direction of (+) strand synthesis
    944..1273    +  promoter       SV40 promoter: SV40 enhancer and early promoter
   1321..1368    +  promoter       EM7 promoter: synthetic bacterial promoter&nbsp
   1387..1761    +  CDS            BleoR: antibiotic-binding protein; Sh ble from Streptoalloteichus hindustanus; confers resistance to bleomycin, phleomycin, and Zeocin™
   1771..1896    +  CDS            ble (fragment): BLE_KLEPN - Experimental evidence at protein level: Swiss-Prot protein existence level 1. Binding protein with a strong affinity to the bleomycin family of antibiotics. Binds to CL990; an antimitotic-antibiotic compound. From Klebsiella pneumoniae.
   1891..2012    +  polyA_signal   SV40 poly(A) signal: SV40 polyadenylation signal
   2085..2101    -  protein_bind   lac operator: The lac repressor binds to the lac operator to inhibit transcription in E. coli. This inhibition can be relieved by adding lactose or isopropyl-β-D-thiogalactopyranoside (IPTG). lac repressor encoded by lacI
   2109..2139    -  promoter       lac promoter: promoter for the E. coli lac operon
   2154..2175    -  protein_bind   CAP binding site: CAP binding activates transcription in the presence of cAMP. E. coli catabolite activator protein
   2188..2280    -  CDS            lacI (fragment): lac repressor; lacI; The lac repressor binds to the lac operator to inhibit transcription in E. coli. This inhibition can be relieved by adding lactose or isopropyl-β-D-thiogalactopyranoside (IPTG).
   2463..3051    -  rep_origin     ori: high-copy-number ColE1/pMB1/pBR322/pUC origin of replication
   3222..4082    -  CDS            AmpR: β-lactamase; bla; confers resistance to ampicillin, carbenicillin, and related antibiotics
   4083..4187    -  promoter       AmpR promoter: bla
   4246..4298    -  misc_feature   bom (fragment): basis of mobility region from pBR322
   4453..4832    +  enhancer       CMV enhancer: human cytomegalovirus immediate early enhancer
   4833..5036    +  promoter       CMV promoter: human cytomegalovirus (CMV) immediate early promoter
   5032..5065    +  LTR            5' LTR (truncated) (fragment): truncated 5' long terminal repeat (LTR) from HIV-1
   5081..5099    +  promoter       T7 promoter: promoter for bacteriophage T7 RNA polymerase
   5176..6846    +  CDS            HNF1B: HNF1B_HUMAN - Also known as TCF2. Experimental evidence at protein level: Swiss-Prot protein existence level 1. Transcription factor, probably binds to the inverted palindrome 5'-GTTAATNATTAAC-3'. From Homo sapiens (Human).
   6859..7455    +  CDS            FUS (fragment): FUS_HUMAN - Also known as TLS. Experimental evidence at protein level: Swiss-Prot protein existence level 1. DNA/RNA-binding protein that plays a role in various cellular processes such as transcription regulation, RNA splicing, RNA transport, DNA repair and damage response (PubMed:27731383). Binds to nascent pre-mRNAs and acts as a molecular mediator between RNA polymerase II and U1 small nuclear ribonucleoprotein thereby coupling transcription and splicing (PubMed:26124092). Binds also its own pre- mRNA and autoregulates its expression; this autoregulation mechanism is mediated by non-sense-
>Addgene plasmid #183240 | pcDNA3.1-HNF1B-FUS-IDR | addgene full sequence | sequence record 362714 | Addgene NGS Result
CACTAGTGACTACAAAGACGATGACGATAAATAAAACCAGCCTCAAGAACACCCGAATGGAGTCTCTAAG
CTACATAATACCAACTTACACTTTACAAAATGTTGTCCCCCAAAATGTAGCCATTCGTATCTGCTCCTAA
TAAAAAGAAAGTTTCTTCACCTGCAGATATCCAGCACAGTGGCGGCCGCTCGAGTCTAGAGGGCCCGTTT
AAACCCGCTGATCAGCCTCGACTGTGCCTTCTAGTTGCCAGCCATCTGTTGTTTGCCCCTCCCCCGTGCC
TTCCTTGACCCTGGAAGGTGCCACTCCCACTGTCCTTTCCTAATAAAATGAGGAAATTGCATCGCATTGT
CTGAGTAGGTGTCATTCTATTCTGGGGGGTGGGGTGGGGCAGGACAGCAAGGGGGAGGATTGGGAAGACA
ATAGCAGGCATGCTGGGGATGCGGTGGGCTCTATGGCTTCTGAGGCGGAAAGAACCAGCTGGGGCTCTAG
GGGGTATCCCC
[124 nt withheld, positions 502-625]
C
[91 nt withheld, positions 627-717]
A
[49 nt withheld, positions 719-767]
CCTTTGACGTTGGAGTCCACGTTCTTT
[37 nt withheld, positions 795-831]
ACCCTATCTCGGTCTATTCTTTTGATTTATAAGGGATTTTGCCGATTTCGGCCTATTGGTTAAAAAATGA
GCTGATTTAACAAAAATTTAACGCGAATTAATTCTGTGGAATGTGTGTCAGTTAGGGTGTGGAAAGTCCC
CAGGCTCCCCAGCAGGCAGAAGTATGCAAAGCATGCATCTCAATTAGTCAGCAACCAGGTGTGGAAAGTC
CCCAGGCTCCCCAGCAGGCAGAAGTATGCAAAGCATGCATCTCAATTAGTCAGCAACCATAGTCCCGCCC
CTAACTCCGCCCATCCCGCCCCTAACTCCGCCCAGTTCCGCCCATTCTCCGCCCCATGGCTGACTAATTT
TTTTTATTTATGCAGAGGCCGAGGCCGCCTCTGCCTCTGAGCTATTCCAGAAGTAGTGAGGAGGCTTTTT
TGGAGGCCTAGGCTTTTGCAAAAAGCTCCCGGGAGCTTGTATATCCATTTTCGGATCTGATCAGCACGTG
TTGACAATTAATCATCGGCATAGTATATCGGCATAGTATAATACGACAAGGTGAGGAACTAAACCATGGC
CAAGTTGACCAGTGCCGTTCCGGTGCTCACCGCGCGCGACGTCGCCGGAGCGGTCGAGTTCTGGACCGAC
CGGCTCGGGTTCTCCCGGGACTTCGTGGAGGACGACTTCGCCGGTGTGGTCCGGGACGACGTGACCCTGT
TCATCAGCGCGGTCCAGGACCAGGTGGTGCCGGACAACACCCTGGCCTGGGTGTGGGTGCGCGGCCTGGA
CGAGCTGTACGCCGAGTGGTCGGAGGTCGTGTCCACGAACTTCCGGGACGCCTCCGGGCCGGCCATGACC
GAGATCGGCGAGCAGCCGTGGGGGCGGGAGTTCGCCCTGCGCGACCCGGCCGGCAACTGCGTGCACTTCG
TGGCCGAGGAGCAGGACTGACACGTGCTACGAGATTTCGATTCCACCGCCGCCTTCTATGAAAGGTTGGG
CTTCGGAATCGTTTTCCGGGACGCCGGCTGGATGATCCTCCAGCGCGGGGATCTCATGCTGGAGTTCTTC
GCCCACCCCAACTTGTTTATTGCAGCTTATAATGGTTACAAATAAAGCAATAGCATCACAAATTTCACAA
ATAAAGCATTTTTTTCACTGCATTCTAGTTGTGGTTTGTCCAAACTCATCAATGTATCTTATCATGTCTG
TATACCGTCGACCTCTAGCTAGAGCTTGGCGTAATCATGGTCATAGCTGTTTCCTGTGTGAAATTGTTAT
CCGCTCACAATTCCACACAACATACGAGCCGGAAGCATAAAGTGTAAAGCCTGGGGTGCCTAATGAGTGA
GCTAACTCACATTAATTGCGTTGCGCTCACTGCCCGCTTTCCAGTCGGGAAACCTGTCGTGCCAGCTGCA
TTAATGAATCGGCCAACGCGCGGGGAGAGGCGGTTTGCGTATTGGGCGCTCTTCCGCTTCCTCGCTCACT
GACTCGCTGCGCTCGGTCGTTCGGCTGCGGCGAGCGGTATCAGCTCACTCAAAGGCGGTAATACGGTTAT
CCACAGAATCAGGGGATAACGCAGGAAAGAACATGTGAGCAAAAGGCCAGCAAAAGGCCAGGAACCGTAA
AAAGGCCGCGTTGCTGGCGTTTTTCCATAGGCTCCGCCCCCCTGACGAGCATCACAAAAATCGACGCTCA
AGTCAGAGGTGGCGAAACCCGACAGGACTATAAAGATACCAGGCGTTTCCCCCTGGAAGCTCCCTCGTGC
GCTCTCCTGTTCCGACCCTGCCGCTTACCGGATACCTGTCCGCCTTTCTCCCTTCGGGAAGCGTGGCGCT
TTCTCATAGCTCACGCTGTAGGTATCTCAGTTCGGTGTAGGTCGTTCGCTCCAAGCTGGGCTGTGTGCAC
GAACCCCCCGTTCAGCCCGACCGCTGCGCCTTATCCGGTAACTATCGTCTTGAGTCCAACCCGGTAAGAC
ACGACTTATCGCCACTGGCAGCAGCCACTGGTAACAGGATTAGCAGAGCGAGGTATGTAGGCGGTGCTAC
AGAGTTCTTGAAGTGGTGGCCTAACTACGGCTACACTAGAAGAACAGTATTTGGTATCTGCGCTCTGCTG
AAGCCAGTTACCTTCGGAAAAAGAGTTGGTAGCTCTTGATCCGGCAAACAAACCACCGCTGGTAGCGGTG
GTTTTTTTGTTTGCAAGCAGCAGATTACGCGCAGAAAAAAAGGATCTCAAGAAGATCCTTTGATCTTTTC
TACGGGGTCTGACGCTCAGTGGAACGAAAACTCACGTTAAGGGATTTTGGTCATGAGATTATCAAAAAGG
ATCTTCACCTAGATCCTTTTAAATTAAAAATGAAGTTTTAAATCAATCTAAAGTATATATGAGTAAACTT
GGTCTGACAGTTACCAATGCTTAATCAGTGAGGCACCTATCTCAGCGATCTGTCTATTTCGTTCATCCAT
AGTTGCCTGACTCCCCGTCGTGTAGATAACTACGATACGGGAGGGCTTACCATCTGGCCCCAGTGCTGCA
ATGATACCGCGAGACCCACGCTCACCGGCTCCAGATTTATCAGCAATAAACCAGCCAGCCGGAAGGGCCG
AGCGCAGAAGTGGTCCTGCAACTTTATCCGCCTCCATCCAGTCTATTAATTGTTGCCGGGAAGCTAGAGT
AAGTAGTTCGCCAGTTAATAGTTTGCGCAACGTTGTTGCCATTGCTACAGGCATCGTGGTGTCACGCTCG
TCGTTTGGTATGGCTTCATTCAGCTCCGGTTCCCAACGATCAAGGCGAGTTACATGATCCCCCATGTTGT
GCAAAAAAGCGGTTAGCTCCTTCGGTCCTCCGATCGTTGTCAGAAGTAAGTTGGCCGCAGTGTTATCACT
CATGGTTATGGCAGCACTGCATAATTCTCTTACTGTCATGCCATCCGTAAGATGCTTTTCTGTGACTGGT
GAGTACTCAACCAAGTCATTCTGAGAATAGTGTATGCGGCGACCGAGTTGCTCTTGCCCGGCGTCAATAC
GGGATAATACCGCGCCACATAGCAGAACTTTAAAAGTGCTCATCATTGGAAAACGTTCTTCGGGGCGAAA
ACTCTCAAGGATCTTACCGCTGTTGAGATCCAGTTCGATGTAACCCACTCGTGCACCCAACTGATCTTCA
GCATCTTTTACTTTCACCAGCGTTTCTGGGTGAGCAAAAACAGGAAGGCAAAATGCCGCAAAAAAGGGAA
TAAGGGCGACACGGAAATGTTGAATACTCATACTCTTCCTTTTTCAATATTATTGAAGCATTTATCAGGG
TTATTGTCTCATGAGCGGATACATATTTGAATGTATTTAGAAAAATAAACAAATAGGGGTTCCGCGCACA
TTTCCCCGAAAAGTGCCACCTGACGTCGACGGATCGGGAGATCTCCCGATCCCCTATGGTGCACTCTCAG
TACAATCTGCTCTGATGCCGCATAGTTAAGCCAGTATCTGCTCCCTGCTTGTGTGTTGGAGGTCGCTGAG
TAGTGCGCGAGCAAAATTTAAGCTACAACAAGGCAAGGCTTGACCGACAATTGCATGAAGAATCTGCTTA
GGGTTAGGCGTTTTGCGCTGCTTCGCGATGTACGGGCCAGATATACGCGTTGACATTGATTATTGACTAG
TTATTAATAGTAATCAATTACGGGGTCATTAGTTCATAGCCCATATATGGAGTTCCGCGTTACATAACTT
ACGGTAAATGGCCCGCCTGGCTGACCGCCCAACGACCCCCGCCCATTGACGTCAATAATGACGTATGTTC
CCATAGTAACGCCAATAGGGACTTTCCATTGACGTCAATGGGTGGAGTATTTACGGTAAACTGCCCACTT
GGCAGTACATCAAGTGTATCATATGCCAAGTACGCCCCCTATTGACGTCAATGACGGTAAATGGCCCGCC
TGGCATTATGCCCAGTACATGACCTTATGGGACTTTCCTACTTGGCAGTACATCTACGTATTAGTCATCG
CTATTACCATGGTGATGCGGTTTTGGCAGTACATCAATGGGCGTGGATAGCGGTTTGACTCACGGGGATT
TCCAAGTCTCCACCCCATTGACGTCAATGGGAGTTTGTTTTGGCACCAAAATCAACGGGACTTTCCAAAA
TGTCGTAACAACTCCGCCCCATTGACGCAAATGGGCGGTAGGCGTGTACGGTGGGAGGTCTATATAAGCA
GAGCTCTCTGGCTAACTAGAGAACCCACTGCTTACTGGCTTATCGAAATTAATACGACTCACTATAGGGA
GACCCAAGCTGGCTAGCGTTTAAACTTAAGCTTGGTACCGAGCTCGGATCCACTAGTCCAGTGTGGTGGG
CACCATGGTGTCCAAGCTCACGTCGCTCCAGCAAGAACTCCTGAGCGCCCTGCTGAGCTCCGGGGTCACC
AAGGAGGTGCTGGTTCAGGCCTTGGAGGAGTTGCTGCCATCCCCGAACTTCGGGGTGAAGCTGGAGACGC
TGCCCCTGTCCCCTGGCAGCGGGGCCGAGCCCGACACCAAGCCGGTCTTCCATACTCTCACCAACGGCCA
CGCCAAGGGCCGCTTGTCCGGCGACGAGGGCTCCGAGGACGGCGACGACTATGACACACCTCCCATCCTC
AAGGAGCTGCAGGCGCTCAACACCGAGGAGGCGGCGGAGCAGCGGGCGGAGGTGGACCGGATGCTCAGTG
AGGACCCTTGGAGGGCTGCTAAAATGATCAAGGGTTACATGCAGCAACACAACATCCCCCAGAGGGAGGT
GGTCGATGTCACCGGCCTGAACCAGTCGCACCTCTCCCAGCATCTCAACAAGGGCACCCCTATGAAGACC
CAGAAGCGTGCCGCTCTGTACACCTGGTACGTCAGAAAGCAACGAGAGATCCTCCGACAATTCAACCAGA
CAGTCCAGAGTTCTGGAAATATGACAGACAAAAGCAGTCAGGATCAGCTGCTGTTTCTCTTTCCAGAGTT
CAGTCAACAGAGCCATGGGCCTGGGCAGTCCGATGATGCCTGCTCTGAGCCCACCAACAAGAAGATGCGC
CGCAACCGGTTCAAATGGGGGCCCGCGTCCCAGCAAATCTTGTACCAGGCCTACGATCGGCAAAAGAACC
CCAGCAAGGAAGAGAGAGAGGCCTTAGTGGAGGAATGCAACAGGGCAGAATGTTTGCAGCGAGGGGTGTC
CCCCTCCAAAGCCCACGGCCTGGGCTCCAACTTGGTCACTGAGGTCCGTGTCTACAACTGGTTTGCAAAC
CGCAGGAAGGAGGAGGCATTCCGGCAAAAGCTGGCCATGGACGCCTATAGCTCCAACCAGACTCACAGCC
TGAACCCTCTGCTCTCCCACGGCTCCCCCCACCACCAGCCCAGCTCCTCTCCTCCAAACAAGCTGTCAGG
AGTGCGCTACAGCCAGCAGGGAAACAATGAGATCACTTCCTCCTCAACAATCAGTCACCATGGCAACAGC
GCCATGGTGACCAGCCAGTCGGTTTTACAGCAAGTCTCCCCAGCCAGCCTGGACCCAGGCCACAATCTCC
TCTCACCTGATGGTAAAATGATCTCAGTCTCAGGAGGAGGTTTGCCCCCAGTCAGCACCTTGACGAATAT
CCACAGCCTCTCCCACCATAATCCCCAGCAATCTCAAAACCTCATCATGACACCCCTCTCTGGAGTCATG
GCAATTGCACAAAGCCTCAACACCTCCCAAGCACAGAGTGTCCCTGTCATCAACAGTGTGGCCGGCAGCC
TGGCAGCCCTGCAGCCCGTCCAGTTCTCCCAGCAGCTGCACAGCCCTCACCAGCAGCCCCTCATGCAGCA
GAGCCCAGGCAGCCACATGGCCCAGCAGCCCTTCATGGCAGCTGTGACTCAGCTGCAGAACTCACACATG
TACGCACACAAGCAGGAACCCCCCCAGTATTCCCACACCTCCCGGTTTCCATCTGCAATGGTGGTCACAG
ATACCAGCAGCATCAGTACACTCACCAACATGTCTTCAAGTAAACAGTGTCCTCTACAAGCCTGGGGCGG
TGGCAGCGCCTCAAACGATTATACCCAGCAGGCAACCCAGAGTTACGGAGCGTACCCTACACAACCGGGA
CAGGGTTATTCCCAACAGAGTTCACAGCCGTACGGCCAGCAAAGTTACTCCGGTTATAGCCAATCTACCG
ATACGTCTGGCTACGGACAGAGCTCATATTCATCCTACGGTCAGAGCCAAAACACAGGCTACGGCACGCA
GTCAACCCCCCAGGGGTATGGTTCTACTGGTGGTTATGGAAGTAGTCAGTCCTCACAATCCTCTTACGGG
CAGCAGTCAAGCTATCCTGGATATGGACAGCAGCCTGCGCCCAGTTCCACCAGTGGCAGTTATGGTTCAT
CAAGTCAGAGCAGTTCATACGGACAACCACAATCAGGTAGCTACAGTCAACAGCCGTCTTACGGTGGGCA
ACAGCAGTCTTATGGACAGCAGCAGTCTTATAATCCCCCTCAGGGATACGGTCAACAAAATCAGTACAAC
TCCTCTAGCGGCGGTGGGGGAGGCGGTGGAGGGGGTGGGAACTATGGTCAGGACCAGTCCTCCATGTCCT
CTGGGGGTGGTTCTGGTGGTGGGTACGGGAACCAGGATCAGAGCGGTGGGGGCGGAAGCGGTGGCTATGG
ACAGCAGGACCGTGGAGAATT
